LOCUS       Exported 6474 bp ds-DNA circular SYN 13-MAY-2021
DEFINITION  Yeast Expression plasmid for SARS-CoV-2 nsp8.
ACCESSION   .
VERSION     .
KEYWORDS    pGBW-m4046363
SOURCE      synthetic DNA construct
  ORGANISM  synthetic DNA construct
REFERENCE   1 (bases 1 to 6474)
  TITLE     SARS-CoV-2 protein Yeast expression constructs, tagged, for protein
            expression and/or purification
REFERENCE   2 (bases 1 to 6474)
  AUTHORS   .
  TITLE     Direct Submission
  JOURNAL   Exported May 13, 2021 from SnapGene Server 1.1.58
            http://www.snapgene.com
FEATURES             Location/Qualifiers
     source          1..6474
                     /organism="synthetic DNA construct"
                     /mol_type="other DNA"
     promoter        25..466
                     /gene="S. cerevisiae GAL1"
                     /label=GAL1 promoter
                     /note="inducible promoter, regulated by Gal4"
     protein_bind    25..142
                     /label=UAS
                     /bound_moiety="Gal4"
                     /note="upstream activating sequence mediating
                     Gal4-dependent induction"
     primer_bind     437..460
                     /label=GAL1
                     /note="S. cerevisiae GAL1 promoter, forward primer"
     CDS             1069..1086
                     /codon_start=1
                     /product="thrombin recognition and cleavage site"
                     /label=thrombin site
                     /translation="LVPRGS"
     primer_bind     complement(2229..2247)
                     /label=CYC1
                     /note="CYC1 transcription termination signal, reverse
                     primer"
     CDS             2598..3401
                     /codon_start=1
                     /gene="S. cerevisiae URA3"
                     /product="orotidine-5'-phosphate decarboxylase, required
                     for uracil biosynthesis"
                     /label=URA3
                     /note="yeast auxotrophic marker, counterselectable with
                     5-fluoroorotic acid (5-FOA)"
                     /translation="MSKATYKERAATHPSPVAAKLFNIMHEKQTNLCASLDVRTTKELL
                     ELVEALGPKICLLKTHVDILTDFSMEGTVKPLKALSAKYNFLLFEDRKFADIGNTVKLQ
                     YSAGVYRIAEWADITNAHGVVGPGIVSGLKQAAEEVTKEPRGLLMLAELSCKGSLSTGE
                     YTKGTVDIAKSDKDFVIGFIAQRDMGGRDEGYDWLIMTPGVGLDDKGDALGQQYRTVDD
                     VVSTGSDIIIVGRGLFAKGRDAKVEGERYRKAGWEAYLRRCGQQN"
     rep_origin      3484..4466
                     /label=2u ori
                     /note="yeast 2u plasmid origin of replication"
     terminator      4544..4573
                     /label=T3Te terminator
                     /note="phage T3 early transcription terminator"
     rep_origin      4595..5182
                     /direction=RIGHT
                     /label=ori
                     /note="high-copy-number ColE1/pMB1/pBR322/pUC origin of
                     replication"
     terminator      5194..5221
                     /label=T7Te terminator
                     /note="phage T7 early transcription terminator"
     CDS             complement(5245..5436)
                     /codon_start=1
                     /gene="rop"
                     /product="Rop protein, which maintains plasmids at low copy
                     number"
                     /label=rop
                     /translation="MTKQEKTALNMARFIRSQTLTLLEKLNELDADEQADICESLHDHA
                     DELYRSCLARFGDDGENL"
     CDS             complement(5437..6297)
                     /codon_start=1
                     /gene="bla"
                     /product="beta-lactamase"
                     /label=AmpR
                     /note="confers resistance to ampicillin, carbenicillin, and
                     related antibiotics"
                     /translation="MSIQHFRVALIPFFAAFCLPVFAHPETLVKVKDAEDQLGARVGYI
                     ELDLNSGKILESLRPEERFPMMSTFKVLLCGAVLSRIDAGQEQLGRRIHYSQNDLVEYS
                     PVTEKHLTDGMTVRELCSAAITMSDNTAANLLLATIGGPKELTAFLHNMGDHVTRLDRW
                     EPELNEAIPNDERDTTMPVAMATTLRKLLTGELLTLASRQQLIDWMEADKVAGSLLRSA
                     LPAGWFIADKSGAGERGSRGIIAALGPDGKPSRIVVIYTTGSQATMDERNRQIAEIGAS
                     LIKHW"
     primer_bind     6060..6079
                     /label=Amp-R
                     /note="Ampicillin resistance gene, reverse primer"
     promoter        complement(6298..6400)
                     /label=cat promoter
                     /note="promoter of the E. coli cat gene encoding
                     chloramphenicol acetyltransferase"
     terminator      6401..6432
                     /label=tonB terminator
                     /note="bidirectional E. coli tonB-P14 transcription
                     terminator"
ORIGIN
        1 gcggccgctt gctatattga agtacggatt agaagccgcc gagcgggcga cagccctccg
       61 acggaagact ctcctccgtg cgtcctcgtc ttcaccggtc gcgttcctga aacgcagatg
      121 tgcctcgcgc cgcactgctc cgaacaataa agattctaca atactagctt ttatggttat
      181 gaagaggaaa aattggcagt aacctggccc cacaaacctt caaattaacg aatcaaatta
      241 acaaccatag gatgataatg cgattagttt tttagcctta tttctggggt aattaatcag
      301 cgaagcgatg atttttgatc tattaacaga tatataaatg gaaaagctgc ataaccactt
      361 taactaatac tttcaacatt ttcagtttgt attacttctt attcaaatgt cataaaagta
      421 tcaacaaaaa attgttaata tacctctata ctttaacgtc aaggagaaaa aactataatg
      481 atagcctcag agtttagttc ccttccatca tatgcagctt ttgctactgc tcaagaagct
      541 tatgagcagg ctgttgctaa tggtgattct gaagttgttc ttaaaaagtt gaagaagtct
      601 ttgaatgtgg ctaaatctga atttgaccgt gatgcagcca tgcaacgtaa gttggaaaag
      661 atggctgatc aagctatgac ccaaatgtat aaacaggcta gatctgagga caagagggca
      721 aaagttacta gtgctatgca gacaatgctt ttcactatgc ttagaaagtt ggataatgat
      781 gcactcaaca acattatcaa caatgcaaga gatggttgtg ttcccttgaa cataatacct
      841 cttacaacag cagccaaact aatggttgtc ataccagact ataacacata taaaaatacg
      901 tgtgatggta caacatttac ttatgcatca gcattgtggg aaatccaaca ggttgtagat
      961 gcagatagta aaattgttca acttagtgaa attagtatgg acaattcacc taatttagca
     1021 tggcctctta ttgtaacagc tttaagggcc aattctgctg tcaaattact cgtgccgaga
     1081 ggttctaaaa tcgaggaagg taagctagtc atttggataa atggagataa gggttacaac
     1141 ggtttggcag aagtaggcaa gaaatttgaa aaggacacag gtatcaaggt gacggttgaa
     1201 catccagaca agttagaaga aaaattccct caagttgctg ctactggtga tggtcccgac
     1261 attattttct gggcccacga tcgttttggt ggatatgctc agtcaggttt gctggctgag
     1321 atcaccccag acaaggcctt ccaagataaa ttgtacccat tcacttggga tgctgtcaga
     1381 tacaacggta agcttatagc atatccaatt gctgttgaag ccttatcgtt gatctacaat
     1441 aaggacttgt tacctaaccc accaaagaca tgggaagaaa ttccagcttt ggataaagag
     1501 ctaaaggcca agggaaaaag cgctttgatg tttaacttac aagaacctta tttcacctgg
     1561 ccattaatcg ctgctgacgg tggttacgca tttaaatacg aaaacggtaa gtatgacatt
     1621 aaggatgtcg gcgttgataa tgctggtgca aaggctggtt tgaccttctt ggttgattta
     1681 ataaagaata aacacatgaa cgctgacact gactactcta tcgccgaagc cgctttcaac
     1741 aagggtgaaa ctgctatgac cataaatggt ccatgggcct ggagtaacat tgatacttct
     1801 aaagtaaact atggtgtcac tgttttgcct acattcaaag gccaaccatc caagcccttt
     1861 gtcggtgttc tatccgctgg catcaatgct gcttctccaa acaaggagct agctaaagaa
     1921 tttttggaaa attacttgtt aactgacgaa ggtttggagg ccgttaacaa ggacaagcca
     1981 ttgggtgctg tcgctttgaa atcttacgaa gaagaattgg ctaaggatcc cagaattgcc
     2041 gctaccatgg agaacgccca aaagggtgaa attatgccaa acatcccaca aatgtcagcc
     2101 ttctggtacg cagttaggac tgccgtgatt aatgctgctt ccggtagaca aaccgtcgac
     2161 gaagcattaa aagatgctca aacgtaaaca ggcccctttt cctttgtcga tatcatgtaa
     2221 ttagttatgt cacgcttaca ttcacgccct cctcccacat ccgctctaac cgaaaaggaa
     2281 ggagttagac aacctgaagt ctaggtccct atttattttt tttaatagtt atgttagtat
     2341 taagaacgtt atttatattt caaatttttc ttttttttct gtacaaagcg gccgccgaac
     2401 cactagtgca ctgcagtaca cggtttcctt gaaatttttt tgattcggta atctccgaac
     2461 agaaggaaga acgaaggaag gagcacagac ttagattggt atatatacgc atatgtagtg
     2521 ttgaagaaac atgaaattgc ccagtattct taacccaact gcacagaaca aaaacgtgca
     2581 ggaaacgaag ataaatcatg tcgaaagcta catataagga acgtgctgct actcatccta
     2641 gtcctgttgc tgccaagcta tttaatatca tgcacgaaaa gcaaacaaac ttgtgtgctt
     2701 cattggatgt tcgtaccacc aaggaattac tggagttagt tgaagcatta ggtcccaaaa
     2761 tttgtttact aaaaacacat gtggatatct tgactgattt ttccatggag ggcacagtta
     2821 agccgctaaa ggcattatcc gccaagtaca attttttact cttcgaggac agaaaatttg
     2881 ctgacattgg taatacagtc aaattgcagt actctgcggg tgtatacaga atagcagaat
     2941 gggcagacat tacgaatgca cacggtgtgg tgggcccagg tattgttagc ggtttgaagc
     3001 aggcggcaga agaagtaaca aaggaaccta gaggcctttt gatgttagca gaattgtcat
     3061 gcaagggctc cctatctact ggagaatata ctaagggtac tgttgacatt gcgaagagcg
     3121 acaaagattt tgttatcggc tttattgctc aaagagacat gggtggaaga gatgaaggtt
     3181 acgattggtt gattatgaca cccggtgtgg gtttagatga caagggagat gcattgggtc
     3241 aacagtatag aaccgtggat gatgtggttt ctacaggatc tgacattatt attgttggaa
     3301 gaggactatt tgcaaaggga agggatgcta aggtagaggg tgaacgttac agaaaagcag
     3361 gctgggaagc atatttgaga agatgcggcc agcaaaacta aaaaactgta ttataagtaa
     3421 atgcatgtat actaaactca caaattagag cttcaattta attatatcag ttattacccg
     3481 agtaacgaag catctgtgct tcattttgta gaacaaaaat gcaacgcgag agcgctaatt
     3541 tttcaaacaa agaatctgag ctgcattttt acagaacaga aatgcaacgc gaaagcgcta
     3601 ttttaccaac gaagaatctg tgcttcattt ttgtaaaaca aaaatgcaac gcgagagcgc
     3661 taatttttca aacaaagaat ctgagctgca tttttacaga acagaaatgc aacgcgagag
     3721 cgctatttta ccaacaaaga atctatactt cttttttgtt ctacaaaaat gcatcccgag
     3781 agcgctattt ttctaacaaa gcatcttaga ttactttttt tctcctttgt gcgctctata
     3841 atgcagtctc ttgataactt tttgcactgt aggtccgtta aggttagaag aaggctactt
     3901 tggtgtctat tttctcttcc ataaaaaaag cctgactcca cttcccgcgt ttactgatta
     3961 ctagcgaagc tgcgggtgca ttttttcaag ataaaggcat ccccgattat attctatacc
     4021 gatgtggatt gcgcatactt tgtgaacaga aagtgatagc gttgatgatt cttcattggt
     4081 cagaaaatta tgaacggttt cttctatttt gtctctatat actacgtata ggaaatgttt
     4141 acattttcgt attgttttcg attcactcta tgaatagttc ttactacaat ttttttgtct
     4201 aaagagtaat actagagata aacataaaaa atgtagaggt cgagtttaga tgcaagttca
     4261 aggagcgaaa ggtggatggg taggttatat agggatatag cacagagata tatagcaaag
     4321 agatactttt gagcaatgtt tgtggaagcg gtattcgcaa tattttagta gctcgttaca
     4381 gtccggtgcg tttttggttt tttgaaagtg cgtcatcaga gcgcttttgg ttttcaaaag
     4441 cgctctgaag ttcctatact ttctagctag agaataggaa cttcccgagc ggccgcgtgt
     4501 tacaagcttg actccagcgt aactggactg caatcaactc actggctcac cttcacgggt
     4561 gggcctttct tcggtagaaa atcaaaggat cttcttgaga tccttttttt ctgcgcgtaa
     4621 tctgctgctt gcaaacaaaa aaaccaccgc taccagcggt ggtttgtttg ccggatcaag
     4681 agctaccaac tctttttccg aggtaactgg cttcagcaga gcgcagatac caaatactgt
     4741 tcttctagtg tagccgtagt taggccacca cttcaagaac tctgtagcac cgcctacata
     4801 cctcgctctg ctaatcctgt taccagtggc tgctgccagt ggcgataagt cgtgtcttac
     4861 cgggttggac tcaagacgat agttaccgga taaggcgcag cggtcgggct gaacgggggg
     4921 ttcgtgcaca cagcccagct tggagcgaac gacctacacc gaactgagat acctacagcg
     4981 tgagctatga gaaagcgcca cgcttcccga agggagaaag gcggacaggt atccggtaag
     5041 cggcagggtc ggaacaggag agcgcacgag ggagcttcca ggggtaaacg cctggtatct
     5101 ttatagtcct gtcgggtttc gccacctctg acttgagcat cgatttttgt gatgctcgtc
     5161 aggggggcgg agcctatgga aaaacgccag caacgcagaa aggcccaccc gaaggtgagc
     5221 caggtgatta catttgggcc ctcatcagag gttttcaccg tcatcaccga aacgcgcgag
     5281 gcagctgcgg taaagctcat cagcgtggtc gtgaagcgat tcacagatgt ctgcctgttc
     5341 atccgcgtcc agctcgttga gtttctccag aagcgttaat gtctggcttc tgataaagcg
     5401 ggccatgtta agggcggttt tttcctgttt ggtcacttac caatgcttaa tcagtgaggc
     5461 acctatctca gcgatctgtc tatttcgttc atccatagtt gcctgactcc ccgtcgtgta
     5521 gataactacg atgcgggagg gcttaccatc tggccccagt gctgcaatga taccgcgaga
     5581 cccacgctca ccggctccag atttatcagc aataaaccag ccagccggga gggccgagcg
     5641 cagaagtgat cctgcaactt tatccgcctc catccagtct attaattgtt gccgggaagc
     5701 tagagtaagt agttcgccag ttaatagttt gcgcaacgtt gttgccattg ctacaggcat
     5761 cgtggtgtca cgctcgtcgt ttggtatggc ttcattcagc tccggttccc aacgatcaag
     5821 gcgagttaca tgatccccca tgttgtgcaa aaaagcggtt agctccttcg gtcctccgat
     5881 cgttgccaga agtaagttgg ccgcagtgtt atcactcatg gttatggcag cactgcataa
     5941 ttctcttact gtcatgccat ccgtgagatg cttttctgtg actggtgagt actcaaccaa
     6001 gtcattctga gaatagtgta tgcggcgacc gagttgctct tgcccggcgt caatacggga
     6061 taataccgcg ccacatagca gaactttaaa agtgctcatc attggaaaac gttcttcggg
     6121 gcgtaaactc tcaaggatct taccgctgtt gagatccagt tcgatgtaac ccactcgtgc
     6181 acccaactga tcttcagcat cttttacttt caccagcgtt tctgggtgag caaaaacagg
     6241 aaggcaaaat gccgcaaaaa agggaataag ggcgacacgg aaatgttgaa tactcatttt
     6301 agcttcctta gctcctgaaa atctcgataa ctcaaaaaat acgcccggta gtgatcttat
     6361 ttcattatgg tgaaagttgg aacctcttac gtgccgatca agtcaaaagc ctccggtcgg
     6421 aggcttttga ctttctgcta tggaggtcag gtatgattta aatggtcagt taga
//
