[The description below was written by a language model from this plasmid's Addgene catalogue record and the feature table of its GenBank file.]
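Description:
pGBW-m4046363 is a 6,474 bp episomal yeast expression plasmid for producing the SARS-CoV-2 non-structural protein 8 (nsp8), a mature product of the ORF1ab polyprotein, in Saccharomyces cerevisiae. It is an E. coli–yeast shuttle vector. In bacteria it replicates from a ColE1/pUC-type origin and is selected with ampicillin through a beta-lactamase gene that the annotation places downstream of a cat promoter. The catalogue lists it as high copy, although a rop coding sequence, normally associated with reduced copy number, is also annotated next to AmpR. Short phage T3Te and T7Te terminators flank the bacterial origin, and a tonB terminator lies beside the resistance cassette, presumably to insulate these modules from transcriptional read-through. In yeast the 2µ origin gives multicopy maintenance. URA3 provides selection in ura3 auxotrophs and can be counterselected with 5-FOA.

The payload is a wild-type nsp8 sequence of roughly 590 bp made by gene synthesis. The listing of budding yeast alongside the virus as species may indicate codon adaptation, but the record does not say so. Expression is driven by the GAL1 promoter with its Gal4-binding UAS, so it is galactose-inducible. A CYC1 primer site downstream suggests a CYC1 terminator, though none is annotated as a feature. The insert is fused at its C terminus to a thrombin cleavage site followed by maltose-binding protein supplied by the backbone. This allows affinity capture and later removal of the tag. Neither the nsp8 nor the MBP coding regions are annotated in the feature table; only the thrombin site marks the junction between them. The plasmid belongs to a set of tagged SARS-CoV-2 constructs intended for protein expression and purification in yeast.
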