Addgene plasmid #145532: pGBW-m4046363
Purpose: Yeast Expression plasmid for SARS-CoV-2 nsp8
Depositing lab: Ginkgo Bioworks & Benjie Chen. Depositing organization: Ginkgo Bioworks.
Backbone
  Vector backbone: AmpR; 2u URA3
  Backbone size w/o insert (bp): 4078
  Vector type: Yeast Expression
  Selectable markers: URA3
Growth in bacteria
  Bacterial resistance: Ampicillin, 100 μg/mL
  Growth temperature: 37°C
  Growth strain: DH5alpha
  Copy number: High Copy
Gene/Insert
  Gene/Insert name: SARS-CoV-2 nsp8
  Species: S. cerevisiae (budding yeast); Severe acute respiratory syndrome coronavirus 2
  Insert size (bp): 587
  Mutation: wt
  Entrez Gene: ORF1ab (a.k.a. GU280_gp01)
  Promoter: pGAL1
  Tag / fusion protein: Cleavable thrombin;MBP (C terminal on backbone)
  Cloning method: Unknown
Resource information
  A portion of this plasmid was derived from a plasmid made by: GinkgoBioworks
Depositor comments: NCBI Reference Sequence: YP_009725304.1Created by gene synthesis with Not1 site.
How to cite: pGBW-m4046363 was a gift from Ginkgo Bioworks & Benjie Chen (Addgene plasmid # 145532 ; http://n2t.net/addgene:145532 ; RRID:Addgene_145532)
